Addgene plasmid #43167: I-TATA
Depositing lab: Chad Cowan & Kiran Musunuru. Depositing organization: Harvard University. Publication: A TALEN Genome-Editing System for Generating Human Stem Cell-Based Disease Models. Ding Q, Lee YK, Schaefer EA, Peters DT, Veres A, Kim K, Kuperwasser N, Motola DL, Meissner TB, Hendriks WT, Trevisan M, Gupta RM, Moisan A, Banks E, Friesen M, Schinzel RT, Xia F, Tang A, Xia Y, Figueroa E, Wann A, Ahfeldt T, Daheron L, Zhang F, Rubin LL, Peng LF, Chung RT, Musunuru K, Cowan CA. Cell Stem Cell. 2012 Dec 12. pii: S1934-5909(12)00645-5. doi: 10.1016/j.stem.2012.11.011. PubMed 23246482.
Backbone
  Vector backbone: pCRII-TOPO
  Backbone manufacturer: Invitrogen
  Backbone size w/o insert (bp): 3973
  Vector type: Bacterial Cloning
Growth in bacteria
  Bacterial resistance: Ampicillin and Kanamycin, 100 & 50 μg/mL
  Growth temperature: 37°C
  Growth strain: Top10
  Copy number: High Copy
Gene/Insert
  Gene/Insert name: I-TATA
  Species: Synthetic
  Insert size (bp): 424
  Cloning method: TOPO Cloning
  Sequencing primers: 5′ T7; 3′ M13-rev
Terms and licenses: Academic/Nonprofit Terms; Industry Terms: Not Available to Industry
How to cite: I-TATA was a gift from Chad Cowan & Kiran Musunuru (Addgene plasmid # 43167 ; http://n2t.net/addgene:43167 ; RRID:Addgene_43167)
