[The description below was written by a language model from this plasmid's Addgene catalogue record.]
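Description:
I-TATA is a bacterial cloning plasmid built on the commercial pCRII-TOPO backbone (about 4 kb without insert), carrying a 424 bp synthetic insert introduced by TOPO cloning. It is a high-copy plasmid propagated in E. coli and selectable with both ampicillin and kanamycin, consistent with the dual resistance markers of this backbone. The insert sits in the TOPO cloning site and can be read with a T7 primer from the 5′ side and an M13 reverse primer from the 3′ side. No mammalian promoter, reporter or expression cassette is recorded, so the plasmid serves as a storage and source vector for its insert, not as an expression construct.

The record does not say what the insert encodes beyond its name and synthetic origin, and no feature table is available to confirm its contents. The associated publication describes a TALEN genome-editing system for generating human stem cell-based disease models. In that context, the name suggests a pre-assembled module of TAL effector repeats recognising the four-base sequence T-A-T-A, with the "I" prefix probably marking its position or series within a library of such parts. An insert of roughly 424 bp would fit about four TAL repeats of around 100 bp each. This reading is an inference from the name, size and publication, not something stated in the record. If it is correct, the plasmid would be one component of a modular kit in which multimer fragments are released or amplified from their cloning vectors and joined in order into a TALEN backbone, producing custom nucleases for targeted gene disruption or modification in human pluripotent stem cells.
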