>Addgene plasmid #43167 | I-TATA | depositor partial sequence | sequence record 58432 | I-TATA sequence 424 bps
CGTCTCCTGACCCCAGAGCAGGTCGTGGCCATTGCCTCGAATGGAGGGGGCAAACAGGCGTTGGAAACCG
TACAACGATTGCTGCCGGTGCTGTGCCAAGCGCACGGACTCACCCCAGAGCAGGTCGTGGCAATCGCCTC
CAACATTGGCGGGAAACAGGCACTCGAGACTGTCCAGCGCCTGCTTCCCGTGCTGTGCCAAGCGCACGGC
CTCACCCCAGAGCAGGTCGTGGCCATTGCCTCGAATGGAGGGGGCAAACAGGCGTTGGAAACCGTACAAC
GATTGCTGCCGGTGCTGTGCCAAGCGCACGGATTAACCCCAGAGCAGGTCGTGGCAATCGCCTCCAACAT
TGGCGGGAAACAGGCACTCGAGACTGTCCAGCGCCTGCTTCCCGTGCTGTGCCAAGCGCACGGCTTAAGA
GACG
