>Addgene plasmid #43167 | I-TATA | addgene partial sequence | sequence record 61938 | M13-F20 5'-TGTAAAACGACGGCCAGT-3'
CGAATTGGGCCCTCTAGATGCATGCTCGAGCGGCCGCCAGTGTGATGGATATCTGCAGAATTCGCCCTTA
TATAGATGCCGTCCTAGCGCGTCTCCTGACCCCAGAGCAGGTCGTGGCCATTGCCTCGAATGGAGGGGGC
AAACAGGCGTTGGAAACCGTACAACGATTGCTGCCGGTGCTGTGCCAAGCGCACGGACTCACCCCAGAGC
AGGTCGTGGCAATCGCCTCCAACATTGGCGGGAAACAGGCACTCGAGACTGTCCAGCGCCTGCTTCCCGT
GCTGTGCCAAGCGCACGGCCTCACCCCAGAGCAGGTCGTGGCCATTGCCTCGAATGGAGGGGGCAAACAG
GCGTTGGAAACCGTACAACGATTGCTGCCGGTGCTGTGCCAAGCGCACGGATTAACCCCAGAGCAGGTCG
TGGCAATCGCCTCCAACATTGGCGGGAAACAGGCACTCGAGACTGTCCAGCGCCTGCTTCCCGTGCTGTG
CCAAGCGCACGGCTTAAGAGACGTGGGCACAGGAAAGATACTTAAGGGCGAATTCCAGCACACTGGCGGC
CGTTACTAGTGGATCCGAGCTCGGTACCAAGCTTGATGCATAGCTTGAGTATTCTATAGTGTCACCTAAA
TAGCTTGGCGTAATCATGGTCATAGCTGTTTCCTGTGTGAAATTGTTATCCGCTCACAATTCCACACAAC
ATACGAGCCGGAAGCATAAAGTGTAAAGCCTGGGGTGCCTAATGAGTGAGCTAACTCACATTAATTGCGT
TGCGCTCACTGCCCGCTTTCCAGTCGGGAAACCTGTCGTGCCAGCTGCATTAATGAATCGGCCAACGCGC
GGGGAGAGGCGGTTTGCGTATTGGGCGCTCTTCCGCTTCCTCGCTCACTGACTCGCTGCGCTCGGTCGTT
CGGCTGCGGCGAGCGGTATCAGCTCACTCAAAGGCGGTAATACGGTTATCCACAGAATCAGGGGATAACG
CAGGAAAGAACATGTGAGCA
